Addgene plasmid #76449: MAPKAPK5 gRNA (BRDN0001145783)
Purpose: 3rd generation lentiviral gRNA plasmid targeting human MAPKAPK5
Depositing lab: John Doench & David Root. Depositing organization: Broad Institute. Publication: Optimized sgRNA design to maximize activity and minimize off-target effects of CRISPR-Cas9. Doench JG, Fusi N, Sullender M, Hegde M, Vaimberg EW, Donovan KF, Smith I, Tothova Z, Wilen C, Orchard R, Virgin HW, Listgarten J, Root DE. Nat Biotechnol. 2016 Jan 18. doi: 10.1038/nbt.3437. PubMed 26780180.
Backbone
  Vector backbone: lentiGuide-Puro
  Backbone manufacturer: Zhang Lab (Addgene plasmid # 52963)
  Vector type: Mammalian Expression, Lentiviral, CRISPR
  Selectable markers: Puromycin
Growth in bacteria
  Bacterial resistance: Ampicillin, 100 μg/mL
  Growth temperature: 37°C
  Growth strain: DH5alpha
  Copy number: High Copy
Gene/Insert
  Gene/Insert name: MAPKAPK5 (alt names: MAPKAPK5; NM_003668.3)
  gRNA/shRNA sequence: GGGGTGTCATCAAGTCACCT
  Species: H. sapiens (human)
  Entrez Gene: MAPKAPK5 (a.k.a. MAPKAP-K5, MK-5, MK5, NCFD, PRAK)
  Promoter: hU6
  Cloning method: Unknown
  Sequencing primers: 5′ U6-F; 3′ pS2-R
Terms and licenses: Academic/Nonprofit Terms; Industry Terms: Not Available to Industry
Depositor comments: The gRNA was designed to target the following Genbank reference sequence(s): NM_003668.3,NM_139078.2. Note that this plasmid does NOT contain Cas9. It should be used in conjunction with lentiCas9-Blast (Addgene #52962) or otherwise with cell lines already expressing Cas9. Browse the full kinome gRNA library at http://www.addgene.org/pooled-library/broadgpp-human-kinome/ or visit http://www.broadinstitute.org/rnai/public/ for detailed protocols and information.
How to cite: MAPKAPK5 gRNA (BRDN0001145783) was a gift from John Doench & David Root (Addgene plasmid # 76449 ; http://n2t.net/addgene:76449 ; RRID:Addgene_76449)
