[The description below was written by a language model from this plasmid's Addgene catalogue record and pLannotate feature annotations shown in this document.]
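Description:
MAPKAPK5 gRNA (BRDN0001145783) is a third-generation lentiviral CRISPR guide plasmid built on the lentiGuide-Puro backbone and designed to target human MAPKAPK5 (also known as MK5 or PRAK). It is maintained in E. coli as a high-copy plasmid through a ColE1/pUC-type origin with ampicillin selection from the β-lactamase gene. The backbone also carries an f1 origin, an SV40 origin and poly(A) signal, and remnants of lac and phage T7/T3 promoter elements.

The lentiviral transfer cassette begins with an RSV promoter fused to a truncated HIV-1 5' LTR, which drives Tat-independent production of the viral genomic RNA in packaging cells. This is followed by the Ψ packaging signal with a partial gag sequence, the Rev response element for nuclear export, and a cPPT/CTS that aids nuclear import. A self-inactivating ΔU3 3' LTR closes the cassette. Within this frame, a human U6 RNA polymerase III promoter transcribes a single guide RNA made of the MAPKAPK5-specific spacer joined to the Streptococcus pyogenes Cas9 scaffold. Downstream, the EF-1α core promoter with its intron A expresses puromycin N-acetyltransferase for selection of transduced mammalian cells, and a WPRE enhances transcript expression.

The plasmid does not encode Cas9, so it is meant to be used with a separate Cas9 lentivector or in cells that already express Cas9. The guide was designed against two MAPKAPK5 reference transcripts and belongs to a human kinome gRNA collection. Its expected use is knockout of this kinase in human cells. The cloning method is not recorded.
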