Features (pLannotate 1.2.2; 29 found; start..end, strand, type, name):
     14..80      +  CDS            small t antigen (fragment): SV40 (simian virus 40) small t antigen
    106..317     +  promoter       EF-1α core promoter: core promoter for human elongation factor EF-1α
    318..1256    +  intron         EF-1α intron A: intron upstream of the start codon of human EF-1α
   1278..1877    +  CDS            PuroR (fragment): puromycin N-acetyltransferase; pac from Streptomyces; confers resistance to puromycin
   1893..2481    +  misc_feature   WPRE: woodchuck hepatitis virus posttranscriptional regulatory element
   2532..2551    +  misc_feature   cPPT/CTS (fragment): central polypurine tract and central termination sequence of HIV-1
   2553..2786    +  LTR            3' LTR (ΔU3): self-inactivating 3' long terminal repeat (LTR) from HIV-1
   2864..2985    +  polyA_signal   SV40 poly(A) signal: SV40 polyadenylation signal
   3025..3160    +  rep_origin     SV40 ori: SV40 origin of replication
   3181..3199    -  promoter       T7 promoter: promoter for bacteriophage T7 RNA polymerase
   3207..3362    +  CDS            lacZα (fragment): LacZα fragment of β-galactosidase; lacZ fragment
   3367..3795    +  rep_origin     f1 ori (sequence partly withheld): f1 bacteriophage origin of replication; arrow indicates direction of (+) strand synthesis
   3848..3952    +  promoter       AmpR promoter: bla
   3953..4813    +  CDS            AmpR: β-lactamase; bla; confers resistance to ampicillin, carbenicillin, and related antibiotics
   4984..5572    +  rep_origin     ori: high-copy-number ColE1/pMB1/pBR322/pUC origin of replication
   5755..5847    +  CDS            lacI (fragment): lac repressor; lacI; The lac repressor binds to the lac operator to inhibit transcription in E. coli. This inhibition can be relieved by adding lactose or isopropyl-β-D-thiogalactopyranoside (IPTG).
   5860..5881    +  protein_bind   CAP binding site: CAP binding activates transcription in the presence of cAMP. E. coli catabolite activator protein
   5896..5926    +  promoter       lac promoter: promoter for the E. coli lac operon
   5934..5950    +  protein_bind   lac operator: The lac repressor binds to the lac operator to inhibit transcription in E. coli. This inhibition can be relieved by adding lactose or isopropyl-β-D-thiogalactopyranoside (IPTG). lac repressor encoded by lacI
   5995..6013    +  promoter       T3 promoter: promoter for bacteriophage T3 RNA polymerase
   6041..6267    +  promoter       RSV promoter: Rous sarcoma virus enhancer/promoter
   6268..6448    +  LTR            5' LTR (truncated): truncated 5' long terminal repeat (LTR) from HIV-1
   6495..6620    +  misc_feature   HIV-1 Ψ: packaging signal of human immunodeficiency virus type 1
   6604..6967    +  CDS            HIV-1 gag (fragment): gag protein from human immunodeficiency virus 1; gag
   7113..7346    +  misc_feature   RRE: The Rev response element (RRE) of HIV-1 allows for Rev-dependent mRNA export from the nucleus to the cytoplasm.
   7723..7749    +  CDS            Rev (fragment): human immunodeficiency virus 1 (HIV-1) Rev protein; rev; enhances nuclear export of unspliced and incompletely spliced viral mRNAs
   7753..7993    +  promoter       U6 promoter: RNA polymerase III promoter for human U6 snRNA
   8023..8098    +  misc_RNA       gRNA scaffold: guide RNA scaffold for the Streptococcus pyogenes CRISPR/Cas9 system
   8154..8271    +  misc_feature   cPPT/CTS: central polypurine tract and central termination sequence of HIV-1
>Addgene plasmid #76449 | MAPKAPK5 gRNA (BRDN0001145783) | addgene full sequence | sequence record 185860 | Addgene Assembled Sequence
CCCGGGTGCAAAGATGGATAAAGTTTTAAACAGAGAGGAATCTTTGCAGCTAATGGACCTTCTAGGTCTT
GAAAGGAGTGGGAATTGGCTCCGGTGCCCGTCAGTGGGCAGAGCGCACATCGCCCACAGTCCCCGAGAAG
TTGGGGGGAGGGGTCGGCAATTGATCCGGTGCCTAGAGAAGGTGGCGCGGGGTAAACTGGGAAAGTGATG
TCGTGTACTGGCTCCGCCTTTTTCCCGAGGGTGGGGGAGAACCGTATATAAGTGCAGTAGTCGCCGTGAA
CGTTCTTTTTCGCAACGGGTTTGCCGCCAGAACACAGGTAAGTGCCGTGTGTGGTTCCCGCGGGCCTGGC
CTCTTTACGGGTTATGGCCCTTGCGTGCCTTGAATTACTTCCACCTGGCTGCAGTACGTGATTCTTGATC
CCGAGCTTCGGGTTGGAAGTGGGTGGGAGAGTTCGAGGCCTTGCGCTTAAGGAGCCCCTTCGCCTCGTGC
TTGAGTTGAGGCCTGGCCTGGGCGCTGGGGCCGCCGCGTGCGAATCTGGTGGCACCTTCGCGCCTGTCTC
GCTGCTTTCGATAAGTCTCTAGCCATTTAAAATTTTTGATGACCTGCTGCGACGCTTTTTTTCTGGCAAG
ATAGTCTTGTAAATGCGGGCCAAGATCTGCACACTGGTATTTCGGTTTTTGGGGCCGCGGGCGGCGACGG
GGCCCGTGCGTCCCAGCGCACATGTTCGGCGAGGCGGGGCCTGCGAGCGCGGCCACCGAGAATCGGACGG
GGGTAGTCTCAAGCTGGCCGGCCTGCTCTGGTGCCTGGCCTCGCGCCGCCGTGTATCGCCCCGCCCTGGG
CGGCAAGGCTGGCCCGGTCGGCACCAGTTGCGTGAGCGGAAAGATGGCCGCTTCCCGGCCCTGCTGCAGG
GAGCTCAAAATGGAGGACGCGGCGCTCGGGAGAGCGGGCGGGTGAGTCACCCACACAAAGGAAAAGGGCC
TTTCCGTCCTCAGCCGTCGCTTCATGTGACTCCACGGAGTACCGGGCGCCGTCCAGGCACCTCGATTAGT
TCTCGAGCTTTTGGAGTACGTCGTCTTTAGGTTGGGGGGAGGGGTTTTATGCGATGGAGTTTCCCCACAC
TGAGTGGGTGGAGACTGAAGTTAGGCCAGCTTGGCACTTGATGTAATTCTCCTTGGAATTTGCCCTTTTT
GAGTTTGGATCTTGGTTCATTCTCAAGCCTCAGACAGTGGTTCAAAGTTTTTTTCTTCCATTTCAGGTGT
CGTGACGTACGGCCACCATGACCGAGTACAAGCCCACGGTGCGCCTCGCCACCCGCGACGACGTCCCCAG
GGCCGTACGCACCCTCGCCGCCGCGTTCGCCGACTACCCCGCCACGCGCCACACCGTCGATCCGGACCGC
CACATCGAGCGGGTCACCGAGCTGCAAGAACTCTTCCTCACGCGCGTCGGGCTCGACATCGGCAAGGTGT
GGGTCGCGGACGACGGCGCCGCCGTGGCGGTCTGGACCACGCCGGAGAGCGTCGAAGCGGGGGCGGTGTT
CGCCGAGATCGGCCCGCGCATGGCCGAGTTGAGCGGTTCCCGGCTGGCCGCGCAGCAACAGATGGAAGGC
CTCCTGGCGCCGCACCGGCCCAAGGAGCCCGCGTGGTTCCTGGCCACCGTCGGAGTCTCGCCCGACCACC
AGGGCAAGGGTCTGGGCAGCGCCGTCGTGCTCCCCGGAGTGGAGGCGGCCGAGCGCGCCGGGGTGCCCGC
CTTCCTGGAGACCTCCGCGCCCCGCAACCTCCCCTTCTACGAGCGGCTCGGCTTCACCGTCACCGCCGAC
GTCGAGGTGCCCGAAGGACCGCGCACCTGGTGCATGACCCGCAAGCCCGGTGCCTGAACGCGTTAAGTCG
ACAATCAACCTCTGGATTACAAAATTTGTGAAAGATTGACTGGTATTCTTAACTATGTTGCTCCTTTTAC
GCTATGTGGATACGCTGCTTTAATGCCTTTGTATCATGCTATTGCTTCCCGTATGGCTTTCATTTTCTCC
TCCTTGTATAAATCCTGGTTGCTGTCTCTTTATGAGGAGTTGTGGCCCGTTGTCAGGCAACGTGGCGTGG
TGTGCACTGTGTTTGCTGACGCAACCCCCACTGGTTGGGGCATTGCCACCACCTGTCAGCTCCTTTCCGG
GACTTTCGCTTTCCCCCTCCCTATTGCCACGGCGGAACTCATCGCCGCCTGCCTTGCCCGCTGCTGGACA
GGGGCTCGGCTGTTGGGCACTGACAATTCCGTGGTGTTGTCGGGGAAATCATCGTCCTTTCCTTGGCTGC
TCGCCTGTGTTGCCACCTGGATTCTGCGCGGGACGTCCTTCTGCTACGTCCCTTCGGCCCTCAATCCAGC
GGACCTTCCTTCCCGCGGCCTGCTGCCGGCTCTGCGGCCTCTTCCGCGTCTTCGCCTTCGCCCTCAGACG
AGTCGGATCTCCCTTTGGGCCGCCTCCCCGCGTCGACTTTAAGACCAATGACTTACAAGGCAGCTGTAGA
TCTTAGCCACTTTTTAAAAGAAAAGGGGGGACTGGAAGGGCTAATTCACTCCCAACGAAGACAAGATCTG
CTTTTTGCTTGTACTGGGTCTCTCTGGTTAGACCAGATCTGAGCCTGGGAGCTCTCTGGCTAACTAGGGA
ACCCACTGCTTAAGCCTCAATAAAGCTTGCCTTGAGTGCTTCAAGTAGTGTGTGCCCGTCTGTTGTGTGA
CTCTGGTAACTAGAGATCCCTCAGACCCTTTTAGTCAGTGTGGAAAATCTCTAGCAGTACGTATAGTAGT
TCATGTCATCTTATTATTCAGTATTTATAACTTGCAAAGAAATGAATATCAGAGAGTGAGAGGAACTTGT
TTATTGCAGCTTATAATGGTTACAAATAAAGCAATAGCATCACAAATTTCACAAATAAAGCATTTTTTTC
ACTGCATTCTAGTTGTGGTTTGTCCAAACTCATCAATGTATCTTATCATGTCTGGCTCTAGCTATCCCGC
CCCTAACTCCGCCCATCCCGCCCCTAACTCCGCCCAGTTCCGCCCATTCTCCGCCCCATGGCTGACTAAT
TTTTTTTATTTATGCAGAGGCCGAGGCCGCCTCGGCCTCTGAGCTATTCCAGAAGTAGTGAGGAGGCTTT
TTTGGAGGCCTAGGGACGTACCCAATTCGCCCTATAGTGAGTCGTATTACGCGCGCTCACTGGCCGTCGT
TTTACAACGTCGTGACTGGGAAAACCCTGGCGTTACCCAACTTAATCGCCTTGCAGCACATCCCCCTTTC
GCCAGCTGGCGTAATAGCGAAGAGGCCCGCACCGATCGCCCTTCCCAACAGTTGCGCAGCCTGAATGGCG
AATGGG
[124 nt withheld, positions 3367-3490]
C
[91 nt withheld, positions 3492-3582]
A
[49 nt withheld, positions 3584-3632]
CCTTTGACGTTGGAGTCCACGTTCTTT
[37 nt withheld, positions 3660-3696]
ACCCTATCTCGGTCTATTCTTTTGATTTATAAGGGATTTTGCCGATTTCGGCCTATTGGTTAAAAAATGA
GCTGATTTAACAAAAATTTAACGCGAATTTTAACAAAATATTAACGCTTACAATTTAGGTGGCACTTTTC
GGGGAAATGTGCGCGGAACCCCTATTTGTTTATTTTTCTAAATACATTCAAATATGTATCCGCTCATGAG
ACAATAACCCTGATAAATGCTTCAATAATATTGAAAAAGGAAGAGTATGAGTATTCAACATTTCCGTGTC
GCCCTTATTCCCTTTTTTGCGGCATTTTGCCTTCCTGTTTTTGCTCACCCAGAAACGCTGGTGAAAGTAA
AAGATGCTGAAGATCAGTTGGGTGCACGAGTGGGTTACATCGAACTGGATCTCAACAGCGGTAAGATCCT
TGAGAGTTTTCGCCCCGAAGAACGTTTTCCAATGATGAGCACTTTTAAAGTTCTGCTATGTGGCGCGGTA
TTATCCCGTATTGACGCCGGGCAAGAGCAACTCGGTCGCCGCATACACTATTCTCAGAATGACTTGGTTG
AGTACTCACCAGTCACAGAAAAGCATCTTACGGATGGCATGACAGTAAGAGAATTATGCAGTGCTGCCAT
AACCATGAGTGATAACACTGCGGCCAACTTACTTCTGACAACGATCGGAGGACCGAAGGAGCTAACCGCT
TTTTTGCACAACATGGGGGATCATGTAACTCGCCTTGATCGTTGGGAACCGGAGCTGAATGAAGCCATAC
CAAACGACGAGCGTGACACCACGATGCCTGTAGCAATGGCAACAACGTTGCGCAAACTATTAACTGGCGA
ACTACTTACTCTAGCTTCCCGGCAACAATTAATAGACTGGATGGAGGCGGATAAAGTTGCAGGACCACTT
CTGCGCTCGGCCCTTCCGGCTGGCTGGTTTATTGCTGATAAATCTGGAGCCGGTGAGCGTGGGTCTCGCG
GTATCATTGCAGCACTGGGGCCAGATGGTAAGCCCTCCCGTATCGTAGTTATCTACACGACGGGGAGTCA
GGCAACTATGGATGAACGAAATAGACAGATCGCTGAGATAGGTGCCTCACTGATTAAGCATTGGTAACTG
TCAGACCAAGTTTACTCATATATACTTTAGATTGATTTAAAACTTCATTTTTAATTTAAAAGGATCTAGG
TGAAGATCCTTTTTGATAATCTCATGACCAAAATCCCTTAACGTGAGTTTTCGTTCCACTGAGCGTCAGA
CCCCGTAGAAAAGATCAAAGGATCTTCTTGAGATCCTTTTTTTCTGCGCGTAATCTGCTGCTTGCAAACA
AAAAAACCACCGCTACCAGCGGTGGTTTGTTTGCCGGATCAAGAGCTACCAACTCTTTTTCCGAAGGTAA
CTGGCTTCAGCAGAGCGCAGATACCAAATACTGTTCTTCTAGTGTAGCCGTAGTTAGGCCACCACTTCAA
GAACTCTGTAGCACCGCCTACATACCTCGCTCTGCTAATCCTGTTACCAGTGGCTGCTGCCAGTGGCGAT
AAGTCGTGTCTTACCGGGTTGGACTCAAGACGATAGTTACCGGATAAGGCGCAGCGGTCGGGCTGAACGG
GGGGTTCGTGCACACAGCCCAGCTTGGAGCGAACGACCTACACCGAACTGAGATACCTACAGCGTGAGCT
ATGAGAAAGCGCCACGCTTCCCGAAGGGAGAAAGGCGGACAGGTATCCGGTAAGCGGCAGGGTCGGAACA
GGAGAGCGCACGAGGGAGCTTCCAGGGGGAAACGCCTGGTATCTTTATAGTCCTGTCGGGTTTCGCCACC
TCTGACTTGAGCGTCGATTTTTGTGATGCTCGTCAGGGGGGCGGAGCCTATGGAAAAACGCCAGCAACGC
GGCCTTTTTACGGTTCCTGGCCTTTTGCTGGCCTTTTGCTCACATGTTCTTTCCTGCGTTATCCCCTGAT
TCTGTGGATAACCGTATTACCGCCTTTGAGTGAGCTGATACCGCTCGCCGCAGCCGAACGACCGAGCGCA
GCGAGTCAGTGAGCGAGGAAGCGGAAGAGCGCCCAATACGCAAACCGCCTCTCCCCGCGCGTTGGCCGAT
TCATTAATGCAGCTGGCACGACAGGTTTCCCGACTGGAAAGCGGGCAGTGAGCGCAACGCAATTAATGTG
AGTTAGCTCACTCATTAGGCACCCCAGGCTTTACACTTTATGCTTCCGGCTCGTATGTTGTGTGGAATTG
TGAGCGGATAACAATTTCACACAGGAAACAGCTATGACCATGATTACGCCAAGCGCGCAATTAACCCTCA
CTAAAGGGAACAAAAGCTGGAGCTGCAAGCTTAATGTAGTCTTATGCAATACTCTTGTAGTCTTGCAACA
TGGTAACGATGAGTTAGCAACATGCCTTACAAGGAGAGAAAAAGCACCGTGCATGCCGATTGGTGGAAGT
AAGGTGGTACGATCGTGCCTTATTAGGAAGGCAACAGACGGGTCTGACATGGATTGGACGAACCACTGAA
TTGCCGCATTGCAGAGATATTGTATTTAAGTGCCTAGCTCGATACATAAACGGGTCTCTCTGGTTAGACC
AGATCTGAGCCTGGGAGCTCTCTGGCTAACTAGGGAACCCACTGCTTAAGCCTCAATAAAGCTTGCCTTG
AGTGCTTCAAGTAGTGTGTGCCCGTCTGTTGTGTGACTCTGGTAACTAGAGATCCCTCAGACCCTTTTAG
TCAGTGTGGAAAATCTCTAGCAGTGGCGCCCGAACAGGGACTTGAAAGCGAAAGGGAAACCAGAGGAGCT
CTCTCGACGCAGGACTCGGCTTGCTGAAGCGCGCACGGCAAGAGGCGAGGGGCGGCGACTGGTGAGTACG
CCAAAAATTTTGACTAGCGGAGGCTAGAAGGAGAGAGATGGGTGCGAGAGCGTCAGTATTAAGCGGGGGA
GAATTAGATCGCGATGGGAAAAAATTCGGTTAAGGCCAGGGGGAAAGAAAAAATATAAATTAAAACATAT
AGTATGGGCAAGCAGGGAGCTAGAACGATTCGCAGTTAATCCTGGCCTGTTAGAAACATCAGAAGGCTGT
AGACAAATACTGGGACAGCTACAACCATCCCTTCAGACAGGATCAGAAGAACTTAGATCATTATATAATA
CAGTAGCAACCCTCTATTGTGTGCATCAAAGGATAGAGATAAAAGACACCAAGGAAGCTTTAGACAAGAT
AGAGGAAGAGCAAAACAAAAGTAAGACCACCGCACAGCAAGCGGCCGCTGATCTTCAGACCTGGAGGAGG
AGATATGAGGGACAATTGGAGAAGTGAATTATATAAATATAAAGTAGTAAAAATTGAACCATTAGGAGTA
GCACCCACCAAGGCAAAGAGAAGAGTGGTGCAGAGAGAAAAAAGAGCAGTGGGAATAGGAGCTTTGTTCC
TTGGGTTCTTGGGAGCAGCAGGAAGCACTATGGGCGCAGCGTCAATGACGCTGACGGTACAGGCCAGACA
ATTATTGTCTGGTATAGTGCAGCAGCAGAACAATTTGCTGAGGGCTATTGAGGCGCAACAGCATCTGTTG
CAACTCACAGTCTGGGGCATCAAGCAGCTCCAGGCAAGAATCCTGGCTGTGGAAAGATACCTAAAGGATC
AACAGCTCCTGGGGATTTGGGGTTGCTCTGGAAAACTCATTTGCACCACTGCTGTGCCTTGGAATGCTAG
TTGGAGTAATAAATCTCTGGAACAGATTTGGAATCACACGACCTGGATGGAGTGGGACAGAGAAATTAAC
AATTACACAAGCTTAATACACTCCTTAATTGAAGAATCGCAAAACCAGCAAGAAAAGAATGAACAAGAAT
TATTGGAATTAGATAAATGGGCAAGTTTGTGGAATTGGTTTAACATAACAAATTGGCTGTGGTATATAAA
ATTATTCATAATGATAGTAGGAGGCTTGGTAGGTTTAAGAATAGTTTTTGCTGTACTTTCTATAGTGAAT
AGAGTTAGGCAGGGATATTCACCATTATCGTTTCAGACCCACCTCCCAACCCCGAGGGGACCCAGAGAGG
GCCTATTTCCCATGATTCCTTCATATTTGCATATACGATACAAGGCTGTTAGAGAGATAATTAGAATTAA
TTTGACTGTAAACACAAAGATATTAGTACAAAATACGTGACGTAGAAAGTAATAATTTCTTGGGTAGTTT
GCAGTTTTAAAATTATGTTTTAAAATGGACTATCATATGCTTACCGTAACTTGAAAGTATTTCGATTTCT
TGGCTTTATATATCTTGTGGAAAGGACGAAACACCGGGGGTGTCATCAAGTCACCTGTTTTAGAGCTAGA
AATAGCAAGTTAAAATAAGGCTAGTCCGTTATCAACTTGAAAAAGTGGCACCGAGTCGGTGCTTTTTTAA
GCTTGGCGTAACTAGATCTTGAGACAAATGGCAGTATTCATCCACAATTTTAAAAGAAAAGGGGGGATTG
GGGGGTACAGTGCAGGGGAAAGAATAGTAGACATAATAGCAACAGACATACAAACTAAAGAATTACAAAA
ACAAATTACAAAAATTCAAAATTTTCGGGTTTATTACAGGGACAGCAGAGATCCACTTTGGCGCCGGCTC
GAGGGGG
