>Addgene plasmid #76449 | MAPKAPK5 gRNA (BRDN0001145783) | depositor partial sequence | sequence record 143909 | Target Sequence
GGGGTGTCATCAAGTCACCT
