>Addgene plasmid #76449 | MAPKAPK5 gRNA (BRDN0001145783) | addgene partial sequence | sequence record 185859 | hU6-F
CGTAGAAAGTAATAATTTCTTGGGTAGTTTGCAGTTTTAAAATTATGTTTTAAAATGGACTATCATATGC
TTACCGTAACTTGAAAGTATTTCGATTTCTTGGCTTTATATATCTTGTGGAAAGGACGAAACACCGGGGG
TGTCATCAAGTCACCTGTTTTAGAGCTAGAAATAGCAAGTTAAAATAAGGCTAGTCCGTTATCAACTTGA
AAAAGTGGCACCGAGTCGGTGCTTTTTTAAGCTTGGCGTAACTAGATCTTGAGACAAATGGCAGTATTCA
TCCACAATTTTAAAAGAAAAGGGGGGATTGGGGGGTACAGTGCAGGGGAAAGAATAGTAGACATAATAGC
AACAGACATACAAACTAAAGAATTACAAAAACAAATTACAAAAATTCAAAATTTTCGGGTTTATTACAGG
GACAGCAGAGATCCACTTTGGCGCCGGCTCGAGGGGGCCCGGGTGCAAAGATGGATAAAGTTTTAAACAG
AGAGGAATCTTTGCAGCTAATGGACCTTCTAGGTCTTGAAAGGAGTGGGAATTGGCTCCGGTGCCCGTCA
GTGGGCAGAG
